Addgene plasmid #142723: TFORF1080
Purpose: Lentiviral vector for overexpressing transcription factor ORFs with unique 24-bp barcodes. Barcodes facilitate identification of transcription factors in pooled screens.
Depositing lab: Feng Zhang. Depositing organization: Broad Institute. Publication: A transcription factor atlas of directed differentiation. Joung J, Ma S, Tay T, Geiger-Schuller KR, Kirchgatterer PC, Verdine VK, Guo B, Arias-Garcia MA, Allen WE, Singh A, Kuksenko O, Abudayyeh OO, Gootenberg JS, Fu Z, Macrae RK, Buenrostro JD, Regev A, Zhang F. Cell. 2023 Jan 5;186(1):209-229.e26. doi: 10.1016/j.cell.2022.11.026. PubMed 36608654.
Backbone
  Vector backbone: pLX_TRC317
  Backbone manufacturer: Broad Institute Genetic Perturbation Platform
  Backbone size w/o insert (bp): 8264
  Vector type: Mammalian Expression, Lentiviral
  Selectable markers: Puromycin
Growth in bacteria
  Bacterial resistance: Ampicillin, 100 μg/mL
  Growth temperature: 37°C
  Growth strain: NEB Stable
  Copy number: High Copy
Gene/Insert
  Gene/Insert name: NOBOX
  Species: H. sapiens (human)
  Insert size (bp): 2177
  Entrez Gene: NOBOX (a.k.a. OG-2, OG2, OG2X, POF5, TCAG_12042)
  Promoter: EF1a
  Cloning method: Unknown
  Sequencing primers: 5′ GGGTGGAGACTGAAGTTAGGCCAG; 3′ CACATAGCGTAAAAGGAGCAACATAG
Terms and licenses: Academic/Nonprofit Terms; Industry Terms: Not Available to Industry
Depositor comments: NM_001080413,ENST00000467773 . The transcription factor ORF portion of this plasmid was synthesized by Genewiz. Please test multiple small colonies in case of plasmid recombination. To make this collection available in a timely manner, a portion of this collection was not fully sequenced by Addgene. If an Addgene verified full plasmid sequence is not available, please contact us prior to placing an order to request the full sequence.
How to cite: TFORF1080 was a gift from Feng Zhang (Addgene plasmid # 142723 ; http://n2t.net/addgene:142723 ; RRID:Addgene_142723)
