[The description below was written by a language model from this plasmid's Addgene catalogue record and pLannotate feature annotations shown in this document.]
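Description:
TFORF1080 is a lentiviral mammalian expression plasmid built on the pLX_TRC317 backbone and carrying the human NOBOX open reading frame, a homeobox transcription factor implicated in oogenesis. It belongs to a barcoded transcription factor ORF collection in which each construct carries a unique 24-bp barcode, so that the overexpressed factor can be identified by sequencing in pooled screens, such as directed-differentiation screens. The feature table does not annotate the barcode. The sequenced record is 10,441 nt, consistent with the stated backbone and insert sizes. In bacteria the plasmid replicates from a high-copy ColE1/pUC-type origin and is selected with ampicillin through the bla gene. An f1 origin and remnants of lac and T7/T3 cloning-vector sequence are also present. The depositor notes a risk of recombination, as is common for plasmids containing LTR repeats.

The viral portion has a third-generation layout. An RSV promoter drives a truncated HIV-1 5' LTR, followed by the Ψ packaging signal with a partial gag fragment, the Rev response element for Rev-dependent nuclear export of the genomic RNA, and a cPPT/CTS. The self-inactivating ΔU3 3' LTR limits LTR-driven transcription after integration. Between the LTRs lie two cassettes. An SV40 early promoter drives puromycin N-acetyltransferase for selecting transduced cells, and the EF-1α promoter drives constitutive NOBOX expression. A WPRE downstream of the ORF enhances transcript stability and expression. A short U6 promoter fragment is annotated between the ORF and the WPRE, but its function is not stated in the record. An SV40 polyadenylation signal lies beyond the 3' LTR.
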