Features (pLannotate 1.2.2; 31 found; start..end, strand, type, name):
      5..231     +  promoter       RSV promoter: Rous sarcoma virus enhancer/promoter
    232..412     +  LTR            5' LTR (truncated): truncated 5' long terminal repeat (LTR) from HIV-1
    459..584     +  misc_feature   HIV-1 Ψ: packaging signal of human immunodeficiency virus type 1
    568..931     +  CDS            HIV-1 gag (fragment): gag protein from human immunodeficiency virus 1; gag
   1077..1310    +  misc_feature   RRE: The Rev response element (RRE) of HIV-1 allows for Rev-dependent mRNA export from the nucleus to the cytoplasm.
   1687..1713    +  CDS            Rev (fragment): human immunodeficiency virus 1 (HIV-1) Rev protein; rev; enhances nuclear export of unspliced and incompletely spliced viral mRNAs
   1720..1743    +  promoter       SV40 promoter (fragment): SV40 early promoter
   1744..1815    +  promoter       SV40 promoter (fragment): SV40 enhancer and early promoter
   1839..1974    +  rep_origin     SV40 ori: SV40 origin of replication
   2020..2616    +  CDS            PuroR (fragment): puromycin N-acetyltransferase; pac from Streptomyces; confers resistance to puromycin
   2665..2782    +  misc_feature   cPPT/CTS: central polypurine tract and central termination sequence of HIV-1
   2847..2913    +  CDS            small t antigen (fragment): SV40 (simian virus 40) small t antigen
   2920..4098    +  promoter       EF-1α promoter: strong constitutive promoter for human elongation factor EF-1α
   4115..6187    +  CDS            NOBOX: NOBOX_HUMAN - Experimental evidence at protein level: Swiss-Prot protein existence level 1. Transcription factor which may play a role in oogenesis. Binds preferentially to the DNA sequences 5'-TAATTG-3', 5'-TAGTTG-3' and 5'-TAATTA-3'. From Homo sapiens (Human).
   6203..6256    +  promoter       U6 promoter (fragment): RNA polymerase III promoter for human U6 snRNA
   6298..6886    +  misc_feature   WPRE: woodchuck hepatitis virus posttranscriptional regulatory element
   6937..6956    +  misc_feature   cPPT/CTS (fragment): central polypurine tract and central termination sequence of HIV-1
   6958..7191    +  LTR            3' LTR (ΔU3): self-inactivating 3' long terminal repeat (LTR) from HIV-1
   7269..7390    +  polyA_signal   SV40 poly(A) signal: SV40 polyadenylation signal
   7430..7565    +  rep_origin     SV40 ori: SV40 origin of replication
   7586..7604    -  promoter       T7 promoter: promoter for bacteriophage T7 RNA polymerase
   7612..7767    +  CDS            lacZα (fragment): LacZα fragment of β-galactosidase; lacZ fragment
   7772..8200    +  rep_origin     f1 ori (sequence partly withheld): f1 bacteriophage origin of replication; arrow indicates direction of (+) strand synthesis
   8253..8357    +  promoter       AmpR promoter: bla
   8358..9218    +  CDS            AmpR: β-lactamase; bla; confers resistance to ampicillin, carbenicillin, and related antibiotics
   9389..9977    +  rep_origin     ori: high-copy-number ColE1/pMB1/pBR322/pUC origin of replication
  10160..10252   +  CDS            lacI (fragment): lac repressor; lacI; The lac repressor binds to the lac operator to inhibit transcription in E. coli. This inhibition can be relieved by adding lactose or isopropyl-β-D-thiogalactopyranoside (IPTG).
  10265..10286   +  protein_bind   CAP binding site: CAP binding activates transcription in the presence of cAMP. E. coli catabolite activator protein
  10301..10331   +  promoter       lac promoter: promoter for the E. coli lac operon
  10339..10355   +  protein_bind   lac operator: The lac repressor binds to the lac operator to inhibit transcription in E. coli. This inhibition can be relieved by adding lactose or isopropyl-β-D-thiogalactopyranoside (IPTG). lac repressor encoded by lacI
  10400..10418   +  promoter       T3 promoter: promoter for bacteriophage T3 RNA polymerase
>Addgene plasmid #142723 | TFORF1080 | addgene full sequence | sequence record 395801 | Addgene NGS Result
TTAATGTAGTCTTATGCAATACTCTTGTAGTCTTGCAACATGGTAACGATGAGTTAGCAACATGCCTTAC
AAGGAGAGAAAAAGCACCGTGCATGCCGATTGGTGGAAGTAAGGTGGTACGATCGTGCCTTATTAGGAAG
GCAACAGACGGGTCTGACATGGATTGGACGAACCACTGAATTGCCGCATTGCAGAGATATTGTATTTAAG
TGCCTAGCTCGATACATAAACGGGTCTCTCTGGTTAGACCAGATCTGAGCCTGGGAGCTCTCTGGCTAAC
TAGGGAACCCACTGCTTAAGCCTCAATAAAGCTTGCCTTGAGTGCTTCAAGTAGTGTGTGCCCGTCTGTT
GTGTGACTCTGGTAACTAGAGATCCCTCAGACCCTTTTAGTCAGTGTGGAAAATCTCTAGCAGTGGCGCC
CGAACAGGGACTTGAAAGCGAAAGGGAAACCAGAGGAGCTCTCTCGACGCAGGACTCGGCTTGCTGAAGC
GCGCACGGCAAGAGGCGAGGGGCGGCGACTGGTGAGTACGCCAAAAATTTTGACTAGCGGAGGCTAGAAG
GAGAGAGATGGGTGCGAGAGCGTCAGTATTAAGCGGGGGAGAATTAGATCGCGATGGGAAAAAATTCGGT
TAAGGCCAGGGGGAAAGAAAAAATATAAATTAAAACATATAGTATGGGCAAGCAGGGAGCTAGAACGATT
CGCAGTTAATCCTGGCCTGTTAGAAACATCAGAAGGCTGTAGACAAATACTGGGACAGCTACAACCATCC
CTTCAGACAGGATCAGAAGAACTTAGATCATTATATAATACAGTAGCAACCCTCTATTGTGTGCATCAAA
GGATAGAGATAAAAGACACCAAGGAAGCTTTAGACAAGATAGAGGAAGAGCAAAACAAAAGTAAGACCAC
CGCACAGCAAGCGGCCGCTGATCTTCAGACCTGGAGGAGGAGATATGAGGGACAATTGGAGAAGTGAATT
ATATAAATATAAAGTAGTAAAAATTGAACCATTAGGAGTAGCACCCACCAAGGCAAAGAGAAGAGTGGTG
CAGAGAGAAAAAAGAGCAGTGGGAATAGGAGCTTTGTTCCTTGGGTTCTTGGGAGCAGCAGGAAGCACTA
TGGGCGCAGCGTCAATGACGCTGACGGTACAGGCCAGACAATTATTGTCTGGTATAGTGCAGCAGCAGAA
CAATTTGCTGAGGGCTATTGAGGCGCAACAGCATCTGTTGCAACTCACAGTCTGGGGCATCAAGCAGCTC
CAGGCAAGAATCCTGGCTGTGGAAAGATACCTAAAGGATCAACAGCTCCTGGGGATTTGGGGTTGCTCTG
GAAAACTCATTTGCACCACTGCTGTGCCTTGGAATGCTAGTTGGAGTAATAAATCTCTGGAACAGATTTG
GAATCACACGACCTGGATGGAGTGGGACAGAGAAATTAACAATTACACAAGCTTAATACACTCCTTAATT
GAAGAATCGCAAAACCAGCAAGAAAAGAATGAACAAGAATTATTGGAATTAGATAAATGGGCAAGTTTGT
GGAATTGGTTTAACATAACAAATTGGCTGTGGTATATAAAATTATTCATAATGATAGTAGGAGGCTTGGT
AGGTTTAAGAATAGTTTTTGCTGTACTTTCTATAGTGAATAGAGTTAGGCAGGGATATTCACCATTATCG
TTTCAGACCCACCTCCCAACCCCGAGGGGACCCATGCATTGCATCTCAATTAGTCAGCAACCAGGTGTGG
AAAGTCCCCAGGCTCCCCAGCAGGCAGAAGTATGCAAAGCATGCGTCTCAATTAGTCAGCAACCATAGTC
CCGCCCCTAACTCCGCCCATCCCGCCCCTAACTCCGCCCAGTTCCGCCCATTCTCCGCCCCATGGCTGAC
TAATTTTTTTTATTTATGCAGAGGCCGAGGCCGCCTCGGCCTCTGAGCTATTCCAGAAGTAGTGAGGAGG
CTTTTTTGGAGGCCTAGGCTTTTGCAAAAAGCTTTCTAGAGGTACCACCGGAGCTTACCATGACCGAGTA
CAAGCCCACGGTGCGCCTCGCCACCCGCGACGACGTCCCCAGGGCCGTACGCACCCTCGCCGCCGCGTTC
GCCGACTACCCCGCCACGCGCCACACCGTCGATCCGGACCGCCACATCGAGCGGGTCACCGAGCTGCAAG
AACTCTTCCTCACGCGCGTCGGGCTCGACATCGGCAAGGTGTGGGTCGCGGACGACGGCGCCGCCGTGGC
GGTCTGGACCACGCCGGAGAGCGTCGAAGCGGGGGCGGTGTTCGCCGAGATCGGCCCGCGCATGGCCGAG
TTGAGCGGTTCCCGGCTGGCCGCGCAGCAACAGATGGAAGGCCTCCTGGCGCCGCACCGGCCCAAGGAGC
CCGCGTGGTTCCTGGCCACCGTCGGCGTCTCGCCCGACCACCAGGGCAAGGGTCTGGGCAGCGCCGTCGT
GCTCCCCGGAGTGGAGGCGGCCGAGCGCGCCGGGGTGCCCGCCTTCCTGGAGACCTCCGCGCCCCGCAAC
CTCCCCTTCTACGAGCGGCTCGGCTTCACCGTCACCGCCGACGTCGAGGTGCCCGAAGGACCGCGCACCT
GGTGCATGACCCGCAAGCCCGGTGCCAGTTAACGAATTCTAGATCTTGAGACAAATGGCAGTATTCATCC
ACAATTTTAAAAGAAAAGGGGGGATTGGGGGGTACAGTGCAGGGGAAAGAATAGTAGACATAATAGCAAC
AGACATACAAACTAAAGAATTACAAAAACAAATTACAAAAATTCAAAATTTTCGGGTTTATTACAGGGAC
AGCAGAGATCCACTTTGGCGCCGGCTCGAGGCCTGCAGGTGCAAAGATGGATAAAGTTTTAAACAGAGAG
GAATCTTTGCAGCTAATGGACCTTCTAGGTCTTGAAAGGAGTGGGAATTGGCTCCGGTGCCCGTCAGTGG
GCAGAGCGCACATCGCCCACAGTCCCCGAGAAGTTGGGGGGAGGGGTCGGCAATTGAACCGGTGCCTAGA
GAAGGTGGCGCGGGGTAAACTGGGAAAGTGATGTCGTGTACTGGCTCCGCCTTTTTCCCGAGGGTGGGGG
AGAACCGTATATAAGTGCAGTAGTCGCCGTGAACGTTCTTTTTCGCAACGGGTTTGCCGCCAGAACACAG
GTAAGTGCCGTGTGTGGTTCCCGCGGGCCTGGCCTCTTTACGGGTTATGGCCCTTGCGTGCCTTGAATTA
CTTCCACCTGGCTGCAGTACGTGATTCTTGATCCCGAGCTTCGGGTTGGAAGTGGGTGGGAGAGTTCGAG
GCCTTGCGCTTAAGGAGCCCCTTCGCCTCGTGCTTGAGTTGAGGCCTGGCCTGGGCGCTGGGGCCGCCGC
GTGCGAATCTGGTGGCACCTTCGCGCCTGTCTCGCTGCTTTCGATAAGTCTCTAGCCATTTAAAATTTTT
GATGACCTGCTGCGACGCTTTTTTTCTGGCAAGATAGTCTTGTAAATGCGGGCCAAGATCTGCACACTGG
TATTTCGGTTTTTGGGGCCGCGGGCGGCGACGGGGCCCGTGCGTCCCAGCGCACATGTTCGGCGAGGCGG
GGCCTGCGAGCGCGGCCACCGAGAATCGGACGGGGGTAGTCTCAAGCTGGCCGGCCTGCTCTGGTGCCTG
GCCTCGCGCCGCCGTGTATCGCCCCGCCCTGGGCGGCAAGGCTGGCCCGGTCGGCACCAGTTGCGTGAGC
GGAAAGATGGCCGCTTCCCGGCCCTGCTGCAGGGAGCTCAAAATGGAGGACGCGGCGCTCGGGAGAGCGG
GCGGGTGAGTCACCCACACAAAGGAAAAGGGCCTTTCCGTCCTCAGCCGTCGCTTCATGTGACTCCACGG
AGTACCGGGCGCCGTCCAGGCACCTCGATTAGTTCTCGAGCTTTTGGAGTACGTCGTCTTTAGGTTGGGG
GGAGGGGTTTTATGCGATGGAGTTTCCCCACACTGAGTGGGTGGAGACTGAAGTTAGGCCAGCTTGGCAC
TTGATGTAATTCTCCTTGGAATTTGCCCTTTTTGAGTTTGGATCTTGGTTCATTCTCAAGCCTCAGACAG
TGGTTCAAAGTTTTTTTCTTCCATTTCAGGTGTCGTGAGGCTAGCACCGCCACCATGGCTCTCCTTTTGA
CACTAACATCACCAGACCTGGAGGGTACCTGGGACACCAGAGACAAGGATGGCTTCAAAGCCCAGGAGGG
GCCGCCCCTGGCTGTACCTGAATTTCCTGTGTGTGGACTGTACCGGATCTACGGAGTCTGTGGCTCTTTC
AGCTCCTTCTTCATCATCCGGTGCAGCCTTTGTGCTCTGGAGACCCTCAAATCACCCCAACATGATCCCT
TAGAGATACCTGAACAGTCCCTCAAACTCATACCCCTGGTGTCTGGGAAAAGGGAACTCACAAGGGGCCA
GAAAGCTGGAGAGAAGCCCCTGGCTGCAGGACCCGGGGAGGAGGAACTGCTCCGGGGCTCAGCCCCTCAT
GCTCAGGACACTCAGAGTGAGGAACTGCCACCCTCCTGCACCATCTCAGGAGAGAAGAAGCCGCCAGCAG
TCTCTGGAGAAGCCACCGGGGCTGATGCTGGGAGACTGTGCCCGCCCCCCCGCTCCAGGGCTCCCCACAA
AGACAGAACTCTAGCCCGCTCCAGGCCCCAGACTCAGGGGGAAGATTGTTCCCTCCCAGTGGGAGAGGTG
AAGATAGGAAAGAGGTCCTATTCTCCAGCCCCCGGGAAGCAGAAAAAGCCTAATGCCATGGGTCTGGCCC
CAACATCATCTCCGGGTGCCCCTAACTCAGCCCGTGCCACACACAACCCAGTGCCCTGTGGGTCAGGCCG
GGGGCCCTGCCACCTGGCCAATCTCCTCAGTACATTGGCGCAGAGCAACCAAAACAGAGACCACAAGCAG
GGGCCCCCGGAAGTGACCTGCCAAATTAGGAAAAAGACACGAACCCTATACCGCTCAGATCAGCTGGAGG
AGCTAGAGAAGATATTCCAAGAAGACCACTATCCTGACAGTGATAAACGCCGAGAGATTGCCCAGACGGT
GGGGGTGACCCCCCAGCGCATCATGGTAAAGGGGGCCGGCTCACTGGTGGCAGGGTGGAGTGGCGGAGGG
CCCACCATTGAAACACTCGAATTGCAGAGTGAGCGCTCAGCGGTAGCCTGGGTGTGGTTCCAGAATCGCC
GGGCCAAGTGGCGAAAAATGGAGAAACTGAATGGGAAAGAAAGCAAGGACAATCCTGCAGCCCCTGGCCC
TGCCAGCAGTCAATGCAGCTCTGCAGCTGAGATCCTACCTGCTGTGCCCATGGAGCCAAAGCCTGACCCT
TTCCCTCAGGAGTCCCCTCTGGATACCTTTCCAGAGCCCCCCATGCTGCTGACTTCTGACCAGACTTTGG
CCCCCACCCAACCCAGTGAGGGTGCTCAGAGGGTGGTGACCCCCCCACTCTTCAGCCCCCCACCTGTGCG
AAGGGCCGATCTTCCTTTCCCCCTTGGCCCTGTCCACACCCCCCAACTGATGCCACTGCTGATGGATGTT
GCTGGCAGTGACAGCAGCCACAAGGACGGCCCCTGTGGGTCCTGGGGGACAAGCATCACCCTGCCACCCC
CCTGTTCATATTTGGAGGAGCTGGAGCCCCAGGATTACCAACAGAGCAACCAGCCAGGACCCTTCCAGTT
CTCCCAGGCTCCACAGCCCCCGCTTTTCCAGTCCCCTCAGCCCAAGTTGCCCTACCTCCCCACTTTCCCC
TTCTCCATGCCCAGTTCACTGACGCTTCCACCGCCCGAAGACTCTCTCTTTATGTTTCCCTGTGGCCCCA
GCGGGGGCACATCGCAGGGCTATTGCCCAGGTGCCTCCTCAGGACAGATCCTGATGCAACCACCTGCTGG
GAATATAGGTACAGCCTCCTGGAGTGACCCCTGTTTGCCAGAGCTGCCCTTCCCTGGTCCGTTCTGCCCA
CAAGCTCTGGGGCATCCCCCAGGAGGGGATGGCTACTTTCCTGATCTATTTCCAACTCCCTGCCCCCAGG
CTCTGGGCAGGCAGCCTTCGTCAGCTCTCTCATGGATGCCTGAAGGGGCCAGACCAGGGACTGGGCCCTT
ACTCAGCAAGGCAAAAGAGGAACCACCAGCTGCTTCCCTGGATCAGCCCTCAGCACTGGAGGAGGCCAGA
GGGGATGACAAGAATAGCCATGTCCCCTAGTAATGAACTAGTCCGTAACTTGAAAGTATTTCGATTTCTT
GGCTTTATATATCTTGTGGAAAGGACGAGGCACCACAGTTCATCGCGTTGGCACGCGTTAAGTCGACAAT
CAACCTCTGGATTACAAAATTTGTGAAAGATTGACTGGTATTCTTAACTATGTTGCTCCTTTTACGCTAT
GTGGATACGCTGCTTTAATGCCTTTGTATCATGCTATTGCTTCCCGTATGGCTTTCATTTTCTCCTCCTT
GTATAAATCCTGGTTGCTGTCTCTTTATGAGGAGTTGTGGCCCGTTGTCAGGCAACGTGGCGTGGTGTGC
ACTGTGTTTGCTGACGCAACCCCCACTGGTTGGGGCATTGCCACCACCTGTCAGCTCCTTTCCGGGACTT
TCGCTTTCCCCCTCCCTATTGCCACGGCGGAACTCATCGCCGCCTGCCTTGCCCGCTGCTGGACAGGGGC
TCGGCTGTTGGGCACTGACAATTCCGTGGTGTTGTCGGGGAAATCATCGTCCTTTCCTTGGCTGCTCGCC
TGTGTTGCCACCTGGATTCTGCGCGGGACGTCCTTCTGCTACGTCCCTTCGGCCCTCAATCCAGCGGACC
TTCCTTCCCGCGGCCTGCTGCCGGCTCTGCGGCCTCTTCCGCGTCTTCGCCTTCGCCCTCAGACGAGTCG
GATCTCCCTTTGGGCCGCCTCCCCGCGTCGACTTTAAGACCAATGACTTACAAGGCAGCTGTAGATCTTA
GCCACTTTTTAAAAGAAAAGGGGGGACTGGAAGGGCTAATTCACTCCCAACGAAGACAAGATCTGCTTTT
TGCTTGTACTGGGTCTCTCTGGTTAGACCAGATCTGAGCCTGGGAGCTCTCTGGCTAACTAGGGAACCCA
CTGCTTAAGCCTCAATAAAGCTTGCCTTGAGTGCTTCAAGTAGTGTGTGCCCGTCTGTTGTGTGACTCTG
GTAACTAGAGATCCCTCAGACCCTTTTAGTCAGTGTGGAAAATCTCTAGCAGTACGTATAGTAGTTCATG
TCATCTTATTATTCAGTATTTATAACTTGCAAAGAAATGAATATCAGAGAGTGAGAGGAACTTGTTTATT
GCAGCTTATAATGGTTACAAATAAAGCAATAGCATCACAAATTTCACAAATAAAGCATTTTTTTCACTGC
ATTCTAGTTGTGGTTTGTCCAAACTCATCAATGTATCTTATCATGTCTGGCTCTAGCTATCCCGCCCCTA
ACTCCGCCCATCCCGCCCCTAACTCCGCCCAGTTCCGCCCATTCTCCGCCCCATGGCTGACTAATTTTTT
TTATTTATGCAGAGGCCGAGGCCGCCTCGGCCTCTGAGCTATTCCAGAAGTAGTGAGGAGGCTTTTTTGG
AGGCCTAGGGACGTACCCAATTCGCCCTATAGTGAGTCGTATTACGCGCGCTCACTGGCCGTCGTTTTAC
AACGTCGTGACTGGGAAAACCCTGGCGTTACCCAACTTAATCGCCTTGCAGCACATCCCCCTTTCGCCAG
CTGGCGTAATAGCGAAGAGGCCCGCACCGATCGCCCTTCCCAACAGTTGCGCAGCCTGAATGGCGAATGG
G
[124 nt withheld, positions 7772-7895]
C
[91 nt withheld, positions 7897-7987]
A
[49 nt withheld, positions 7989-8037]
CCTTTGACGTTGGAGTCCACGTTCTTT
[37 nt withheld, positions 8065-8101]
ACCCTATCTCGGTCTATTCTTTTGATTTATAAGGGATTTTGCCGATTTCGGCCTATTGGTTAAAAAATGA
GCTGATTTAACAAAAATTTAACGCGAATTTTAACAAAATATTAACGCTTACAATTTAGGTGGCACTTTTC
GGGGAAATGTGCGCGGAACCCCTATTTGTTTATTTTTCTAAATACATTCAAATATGTATCCGCTCATGAG
ACAATAACCCTGATAAATGCTTCAATAATATTGAAAAAGGAAGAGTATGAGTATTCAACATTTCCGTGTC
GCCCTTATTCCCTTTTTTGCGGCATTTTGCCTTCCTGTTTTTGCTCACCCAGAAACGCTGGTGAAAGTAA
AAGATGCTGAAGATCAGTTGGGTGCACGAGTGGGTTACATCGAACTGGATCTCAACAGCGGTAAGATCCT
TGAGAGTTTTCGCCCCGAAGAACGTTTTCCAATGATGAGCACTTTTAAAGTTCTGCTATGTGGCGCGGTA
TTATCCCGTATTGACGCCGGGCAAGAGCAACTCGGTCGCCGCATACACTATTCTCAGAATGACTTGGTTG
AGTACTCACCAGTCACAGAAAAGCATCTTACGGATGGCATGACAGTAAGAGAATTATGCAGTGCTGCCAT
AACCATGAGTGATAACACTGCGGCCAACTTACTTCTGACAACGATCGGAGGACCGAAGGAGCTAACCGCT
TTTTTGCACAACATGGGGGATCATGTAACTCGCCTTGATCGTTGGGAACCGGAGCTGAATGAAGCCATAC
CAAACGACGAGCGTGACACCACGATGCCTGTAGCAATGGCAACAACGTTGCGCAAACTATTAACTGGCGA
ACTACTTACTCTAGCTTCCCGGCAACAATTAATAGACTGGATGGAGGCGGATAAAGTTGCAGGACCACTT
CTGCGCTCGGCCCTTCCGGCTGGCTGGTTTATTGCTGATAAATCTGGAGCCGGTGAGCGTGGGTCTCGCG
GTATCATTGCAGCACTGGGGCCAGATGGTAAGCCCTCCCGTATCGTAGTTATCTACACGACGGGGAGTCA
GGCAACTATGGATGAACGAAATAGACAGATCGCTGAGATAGGTGCCTCACTGATTAAGCATTGGTAACTG
TCAGACCAAGTTTACTCATATATACTTTAGATTGATTTAAAACTTCATTTTTAATTTAAAAGGATCTAGG
TGAAGATCCTTTTTGATAATCTCATGACCAAAATCCCTTAACGTGAGTTTTCGTTCCACTGAGCGTCAGA
CCCCGTAGAAAAGATCAAAGGATCTTCTTGAGATCCTTTTTTTCTGCGCGTAATCTGCTGCTTGCAAACA
AAAAAACCACCGCTACCAGCGGTGGTTTGTTTGCCGGATCAAGAGCTACCAACTCTTTTTCCGAAGGTAA
CTGGCTTCAGCAGAGCGCAGATACCAAATACTGTTCTTCTAGTGTAGCCGTAGTTAGGCCACCACTTCAA
GAACTCTGTAGCACCGCCTACATACCTCGCTCTGCTAATCCTGTTACCAGTGGCTGCTGCCAGTGGCGAT
AAGTCGTGTCTTACCGGGTTGGACTCAAGACGATAGTTACCGGATAAGGCGCAGCGGTCGGGCTGAACGG
GGGGTTCGTGCACACAGCCCAGCTTGGAGCGAACGACCTACACCGAACTGAGATACCTACAGCGTGAGCT
ATGAGAAAGCGCCACGCTTCCCGAAGGGAGAAAGGCGGACAGGTATCCGGTAAGCGGCAGGGTCGGAACA
GGAGAGCGCACGAGGGAGCTTCCAGGGGGAAACGCCTGGTATCTTTATAGTCCTGTCGGGTTTCGCCACC
TCTGACTTGAGCGTCGATTTTTGTGATGCTCGTCAGGGGGGCGGAGCCTATGGAAAAACGCCAGCAACGC
GGCCTTTTTACGGTTCCTGGCCTTTTGCTGGCCTTTTGCTCACATGTTCTTTCCTGCGTTATCCCCTGAT
TCTGTGGATAACCGTATTACCGCCTTTGAGTGAGCTGATACCGCTCGCCGCAGCCGAACGACCGAGCGCA
GCGAGTCAGTGAGCGAGGAAGCGGAAGAGCGCCCAATACGCAAACCGCCTCTCCCCGCGCGTTGGCCGAT
TCATTAATGCAGCTGGCACGACAGGTTTCCCGACTGGAAAGCGGGCAGTGAGCGCAACGCAATTAATGTG
AGTTAGCTCACTCATTAGGCACCCCAGGCTTTACACTTTATGCTTCCGGCTCGTATGTTGTGTGGAATTG
TGAGCGGATAACAATTTCACACAGGAAACAGCTATGACCATGATTACGCCAAGCGCGCAATTAACCCTCA
CTAAAGGGAACAAAAGCTGGAGCTGCAAGC
