>Addgene plasmid #142723 | TFORF1080 | depositor partial sequence | sequence record 280307 | Insert
ACCGCCACCATGGCTCTCCTTTTGACACTAACATCACCAGACCTGGAGGGTACCTGGGACACCAGAGACA
AGGATGGCTTCAAAGCCCAGGAGGGGCCGCCCCTGGCTGTACCTGAATTTCCTGTGTGTGGACTGTACCG
GATCTACGGAGTCTGTGGCTCTTTCAGCTCCTTCTTCATCATCCGGTGCAGCCTTTGTGCTCTGGAGACC
CTCAAATCACCCCAACATGATCCCTTAGAGATACCTGAACAGTCCCTCAAACTCATACCCCTGGTGTCTG
GGAAAAGGGAACTCACAAGGGGCCAGAAAGCTGGAGAGAAGCCCCTGGCTGCAGGACCCGGGGAGGAGGA
ACTGCTCCGGGGCTCAGCCCCTCATGCTCAGGACACTCAGAGTGAGGAACTGCCACCCTCCTGCACCATC
TCAGGAGAGAAGAAGCCGCCAGCAGTCTCTGGAGAAGCCACCGGGGCTGATGCTGGGAGACTGTGCCCGC
CCCCCCGCTCCAGGGCTCCCCACAAAGACAGAACTCTAGCCCGCTCCAGGCCCCAGACTCAGGGGGAAGA
TTGTTCCCTCCCAGTGGGAGAGGTGAAGATAGGAAAGAGGTCCTATTCTCCAGCCCCCGGGAAGCAGAAA
AAGCCTAATGCCATGGGTCTGGCCCCAACATCATCTCCGGGTGCCCCTAACTCAGCCCGTGCCACACACA
ACCCAGTGCCCTGTGGGTCAGGCCGGGGGCCCTGCCACCTGGCCAATCTCCTCAGTACATTGGCGCAGAG
CAACCAAAACAGAGACCACAAGCAGGGGCCCCCGGAAGTGACCTGCCAAATTAGGAAAAAGACACGAACC
CTATACCGCTCAGATCAGCTGGAGGAGCTAGAGAAGATATTCCAAGAAGACCACTATCCTGACAGTGATA
AACGCCGAGAGATTGCCCAGACGGTGGGGGTGACCCCCCAGCGCATCATGGTAAAGGGGGCCGGCTCACT
GGTGGCAGGGTGGAGTGGCGGAGGGCCCACCATTGAAACACTCGAATTGCAGAGTGAGCGCTCAGCGGTA
GCCTGGGTGTGGTTCCAGAATCGCCGGGCCAAGTGGCGAAAAATGGAGAAACTGAATGGGAAAGAAAGCA
AGGACAATCCTGCAGCCCCTGGCCCTGCCAGCAGTCAATGCAGCTCTGCAGCTGAGATCCTACCTGCTGT
GCCCATGGAGCCAAAGCCTGACCCTTTCCCTCAGGAGTCCCCTCTGGATACCTTTCCAGAGCCCCCCATG
CTGCTGACTTCTGACCAGACTTTGGCCCCCACCCAACCCAGTGAGGGTGCTCAGAGGGTGGTGACCCCCC
CACTCTTCAGCCCCCCACCTGTGCGAAGGGCCGATCTTCCTTTCCCCCTTGGCCCTGTCCACACCCCCCA
ACTGATGCCACTGCTGATGGATGTTGCTGGCAGTGACAGCAGCCACAAGGACGGCCCCTGTGGGTCCTGG
GGGACAAGCATCACCCTGCCACCCCCCTGTTCATATTTGGAGGAGCTGGAGCCCCAGGATTACCAACAGA
GCAACCAGCCAGGACCCTTCCAGTTCTCCCAGGCTCCACAGCCCCCGCTTTTCCAGTCCCCTCAGCCCAA
GTTGCCCTACCTCCCCACTTTCCCCTTCTCCATGCCCAGTTCACTGACGCTTCCACCGCCCGAAGACTCT
CTCTTTATGTTTCCCTGTGGCCCCAGCGGGGGCACATCGCAGGGCTATTGCCCAGGTGCCTCCTCAGGAC
AGATCCTGATGCAACCACCTGCTGGGAATATAGGTACAGCCTCCTGGAGTGACCCCTGTTTGCCAGAGCT
GCCCTTCCCTGGTCCGTTCTGCCCACAAGCTCTGGGGCATCCCCCAGGAGGGGATGGCTACTTTCCTGAT
CTATTTCCAACTCCCTGCCCCCAGGCTCTGGGCAGGCAGCCTTCGTCAGCTCTCTCATGGATGCCTGAAG
GGGCCAGACCAGGGACTGGGCCCTTACTCAGCAAGGCAAAAGAGGAACCACCAGCTGCTTCCCTGGATCA
GCCCTCAGCACTGGAGGAGGCCAGAGGGGATGACAAGAATAGCCATGTCCCCTAGTAATGAACTAGTCCG
TAACTTGAAAGTATTTCGATTTCTTGGCTTTATATATCTTGTGGAAAGGACGAGGCACCACAGTTCATCG
CGTTGGC
