>Addgene plasmid #142723 | TFORF1080 | depositor partial sequence | sequence record 280308 | Barcode
GGCACCACAGTTCATCGCGTTGGC
